>Addgene plasmid #150815 | PB-CAG-mRuby3-Gal8-P2A-Zeo | addgene full sequence | sequence record 307799 | Addgene NGS Result
CGTAAAATTGACGCATGTGTTTTATCGATCTGTATATCGAGGTTTATTTATTAATTTGAATAGATATTAA
GTTTTATTATATTTACACTTACATACTAATAATAAATTCAACAAACAATTTATTTATGTTTATTTATTTA
TTAAAAAAAAACAAAAACTCAAAATTTCTTCTATAAAGTAACAAAACTTTTAAACATTCTCTCTTTTACA
AAAATAAACTTATTTTGTACTTTAAAAACAGTCATGTTGTATTATAAAATAAGTAATTAGCTTAACTTAT
ACATAATAGAAACAAATTATACTTATTAATCGCATAACTTCGTATAATGTATGCTATACGAAGTTATGCG
ATTAAGGGATCTGTAGGGCGCAGTAGTCCAACTAGTTATTAATAGTAATCAATTACGGGGTCATTAGTTC
ATAGCCCATATATGGAGTTCCGCGTTACATAACTTACGGTAAATGGCCCGCCTGGCTGACCGCCCAACGA
CCCCCGCCCATTGACGTCAATAATGACGTATGTTCCCATAGTAACGCCAATAGGGACTTTCCATTGACGT
CAATGGGTGGAGTATTTACGGTAAACTGCCCACTTGGCAGTACATCAAGTGTATCATATGCCAAGTACGC
CCCCTATTGACGTCAATGACGGTAAATGGCCCGCCTGGCATTATGCCCAGTACATGACCTTATGGGACTT
TCCTACTTGGCAGTACATCTACGTATTAGTCATCGCTATTACCATGGTCGAGGTGAGCCCCACGTTCTGC
TTCACTCTCCCCATCTCCCCCCCCTCCCCACCCCCAATTTTGTATTTATTTATTTTTTAATTATTTTGTG
CAGCGATGGGGGCGGGGGGGGGGGGGGGGCGCGCCAGGCGGGGCGGGGCGGGGCGAGGGGCGGGGCGGGG
CGAGGCGGAGAGGTGCGGCGGCAGCCAATCAGAGCGGCGCGCTCCGAAAGTTTCCTTTTATGGCGAGGCG
GCGGCGGCGGCGGCCCTATAAAAAGCGAAGCGCGCGGCGGGCGGGAGTCGCTGCGCGCTGCCTTCGCCCC
GTGCCCCGCTCCGCCGCCGCCTCGCGCCGCCCGCCCCGGCTCTGACTGACCGCGTTACTCCCACAGGTGA
GCGGGCGGGACGGCCCTTCTCCTCCGGGCTGTAATTAGCGCTTGGTTTAATGACGGCTTGTTTCTTTTCT
GTGGCTGCGTGAAAGCCTTGAGGGGCTCCGGGAGGGCCCTTTGTGCGGGGGGAGCGGCTCGGGGGGTGCG
TGCGTGTGTGTGTGCGTGGGGAGCGCCGCGTGCGGCTCCGCGCTGCCCGGCGGCTGTGAGCGCTGCGGGC
GCGGCGCGGGGCTTTGTGCGCTCCGCAGTGTGCGCGAGGGGAGCGCGGCCGGGGGCGGTGCCCCGCGGTG
CGGGGGGGGCTGCGAGGGGAACAAAGGCTGCGTGCGGGGTGTGTGCGTGGGGGGGTGAGCAGGGGGTGTG
GGCGCGTCGGTCGGGCTGCAACCCCCCCTGCACCCCCCTCCCCGAGTTGCTGAGCACGGCCCGGCTTCGG
GTGCGGGGCTCCGTACGGGGCGTGGCGCGGGGCTCGCCGTGCCGGGCGGGGGGTGGCGGCAGGTGGGGGT
GCCGGGCGGGGCGGGGCCGCCTCGGGCCGGGGAGGGCTCGGGGGAGGGGCGCGGCGGCCCCCGGAGCGCC
GGCGGCTGTCGAGGCGCGGCGAGCCGCAGCCATTGCCTTTTATGGTAATCGTGCGAGAGGGCGCAGGGAC
TTCCTTTGTCCCAAATCTGTGCGGAGCCGAAATCTGGGAGGCGCCGCCGCACCCCCTCTAGCGGGCGCGG
GGCGAAGCGGTGCGGCGCCGGCAGGAAGGAAATGGGCGGGGAGGGCCTTCGTGCGTCGCCGCGCCGCCGT
CCCCTTCTCCCTCTCCAGCCTCGGGGCTGTCCGCGGGGGGACGGCTGCCTTCGGGGGGGACGGGGCAGGG
CGGGGTTCGGCTTCTGGCGTGTGACCGGCGGCTCTAGAGCCTCTGCTAACCATGTTCATGCCTTCTTCTT
TTTCCTACAGCTCCTGGGCAACGTGCTGGTTATTGTGCTGTCTCATCATTTTGGCAAAGAATTCTGCAGT
CGACGGTACCGCGGGCCCGGGATCCACCGGTCGCCACCATGGTGTCTAAGGGCGAAGAGCTGATCAAGGA
AAATATGCGTATGAAGGTGGTCATGGAAGGTTCGGTCAACGGCCACCAATTCAAATGCACAGGTGAAGGA
GAAGGCAGACCGTACGAGGGAGTGCAAACCATGAGGATCAAAGTCATCGAGGGAGGACCCCTGCCATTTG
CCTTTGACATTCTTGCCACGTCGTTCATGTATGGCAGCCGTACCTTTATCAAGTACCCGGCCGACATCCC
TGATTTCTTTAAACAGTCCTTTCCTGAGGGTTTTACTTGGGAAAGAGTTACGAGATACGAAGATGGTGGA
GTCGTCACCGTCACGCAGGACACCAGCCTTGAGGATGGCGAGCTCGTCTACAACGTCAAGGTCAGAGGGG
TAAACTTTCCCTCCAATGGTCCCGTGATGCAGAAGAAGACCAAGGGTTGGGAGCCTAATACAGAGATGAT
GTATCCAGCAGATGGTGGTCTGAGAGGATACACTGACATCGCACTGAAAGTTGATGGTGGTGGCCATCTG
CACTGCAACTTCGTGACAACTTACAGGTCAAAAAAGACCGTCGGGAACATCAAGATGCCCGGTGTCCATG
CCGTTGATCACCGCCTGGAAAGGATCGAGGAGAGTGACAATGAAACCTACGTAGTGCAAAGAGAAGTGGC
AGTTGCCAAATACAGCAACCTTGGTGGTGGCATGGACGAGCTGTACAAGGACATGTCCATGATGTTGTCC
TTAAACAACCTACAGAATATCATCTATAACCCGGTAATCCCGTTTGTTGGCACCATTCCTGATCAGCTGG
ATCCTGGAACTTTGATTGTGATACGTGGGCATGTTCCTAGTGACGCAGACAGATTCCAGGTGGATCTGCA
GAATGGCAGCAGCATGAAACCTCGAGCCGATGTGGCCTTTCATTTCAATCCTCGTTTCAAAAGGGCCGGC
TGCATTGTTTGCAATACTTTGATAAATGAAAAATGGGGACGGGAAGAGATCACCTATGACACGCCTTTCA
AAAGAGAAAAGTCTTTTGAGATCGTGATTATGGTGCTGAAGGACAAATTCCAGGTGGCTGTAAATGGAAA
ACATACTCTGCTCTATGGCCACAGGATCGGCCCAGAGAAAATAGACACTCTGGGCATTTATGGCAAAGTG
AATATTCACTCAATTGGTTTTAGCTTCAGCTCGGACTTACAAAGTACCCAAGCATCTAGTCTGGAACTGA
CAGAGATAAGTAGAGAAAATGTTCCAAAGTCTGGCACGCCCCAGCTTCCTAGTAATAGAGGAGGAGACAT
TTCTAAAATCGCACCCAGAACTGTCTACACCAAGAGCAAAGATTCGACTGTCAATCACACTTTGACTTGC
ACCAAAATACCACCTATGAACTATGTGTCAAAGAGGCTGCCATTCGCTGCAAGGTTGAACACCCCCATGG
GCCCTGGACGAACTGTCGTCGTTAAAGGAGAAGTGAATGCAAATGCCAAAAGCTTTAATGTTGACCTACT
AGCAGGAAAATCAAAGGATATTGCTCTACACTTGAACCCACGCCTGAATATTAAAGCATTTGTAAGAAAT
TCTTTTCTTCAGGAGTCCTGGGGAGAAGAAGAGAGAAATATTACCTCTTTCCCATTTAGTCCTGGGATGT
ACTTTGAGATGATAATTTATTGTGATGTTAGAGAATTCAAGGTTGCAGTAAATGGCGTACACAGCCTGGA
GTACAAACACAGATTTAAAGAGCTCAGCAGTATTGACACGCTGGAAATTAATGGAGACATCCACTTACTG
GAAGTAAGGAGCTGGGGAAGCGGAGCTACTAACTTCAGCCTGCTGAAGCAGGCTGGAGACGTGGAGGAGA
ACCCTGGACCTATAATGGCCAAGTTGACCAGTGCTGTCCCAGTGCTCACAGCCAGGGATGTGGCTGGAGC
TGTTGAGTTCTGGACTGACAGGTTGGGGTTCTCCAGAGATTTTGTGGAGGATGACTTTGCAGGTGTGGTC
AGAGATGATGTCACCCTGTTCATCTCAGCAGTCCAGGACCAGGTGGTGCCTGACAACACCCTGGCTTGGG
TGTGGGTGAGAGGACTGGATGAGCTGTATGCTGAGTGGAGTGAGGTGGTCTCCACCAACTTCAGGGATGC
CAGTGGCCCTGCCATGACAGAGATTGGAGAGCAGCCCTGGGGGAGAGAGTTTGCCCTGAGAGACCCAGCA
GGCAACTGTGTGCACTTTGTGGCAGAGGAGCAGGACTGATTCTAGAGCGGCCGCACTCCTCAGGTGCAGG
CTGCCTATCAGAAGGTGGTGGCTGGTGTGGCCAATGCCCTGGCTCACAAATACCACTGAGATCTTTTTCC
CTCTGCCAAAAATTATGGGGACATCATGAAGCCCCTTGAGCATCTGACTTCTGGCTAATAAAGGAAATTT
ATTTTCATTGCAATAGTGTGTTGGAATTTTTTGTGTCTCTCACTCGGAAGGACATATGGGAGGGCAAATC
ATTTAAAACATCAGAATGAGTATTTGGTTTAGAGTTTGGCAACATATGCCCATATGCTGGCTGCCATGAA
CAAAGGTTGGCTATAAAGAGGTCATCAGTATATGAAACAGCCCCCTGCTGTCCATTCCTTATTCCATAGA
AAAGCCTTGACTTGAGGTTAGATTTTTTTTATATTTTGTTTTGTGTTATTTTTTTCTTTAACATCCCTAA
AATTTTCCTTACATGTTTTACTAGCCAGATTTTTCCTCCTCTCCTGACTACTCCCAGTCATAGCTGTCCC
TCTTCTCTTATGGAGATCCCTCGACCTGCAGAGCTCCAGCCTACACAATCGCTCAAGACGTGTAATGCTT
TTATTATATATTAGTCACGATATCTATAACAAGAAAATATATATATAATAAGTTATCACGTAAGTAGAAC
ATGAAATAACAATATAATTATCGTATGAGTTAAATCTTAAAAGTCACGTAAAAGATAATCATGCGTCATT
TTGACTCACGCGGTCGTTATAGTTCAAAATCAGTGACACTTACCGCATTGACAAGCACGCCTCACGGGAG
CTCCAAGCGGCGACTGAGATGTCCTAAATGCACAGCGACGGATTCGCGCTATTTAGAAAGAGAGAGCAAT
ATTTCAAGAATGCATGCGTCAATTTTACGCAGACTATCTTTCTAGGGTTAAAAGCTTGGCGTAATCATGG
TCATAGCTGTTTCCTGTGTGAAATTGTTATCCGCTCACAATTCCACACAACATACGAGCCGGAAGCATAA
AGTGTAAAGCCTGGGGTGCCTAATGAGTGAGCTAACTCACATTAATTGCGTTGCGCTCACTGCCCGCTTT
CCAGTCGGGAAACCTGTCGTGCCAGCGGATCCGCATCTCAATAAGTCAGCAACCATAGTCCCGCCCCTAA
CTCCGCCCATCCCGCCCCTAACTCCGCCCAGTTCCGCCCATTCTCCGCCCCATGGCTGACTAATTTTTTT
TATTTATGCAGAGGCCGAGGCCGCCTCGGCCTCTGAGCTATTCCAGAAGTAGTGAGGAGGCTTTTTTGGA
GGCCTAGGCTTTTGCAAAAAGCTAACTTGTTTATTGCAGCTTATAATGGTTACAAATAAAGCAATAGCAT
CACAAATTTCACAAATAAAGCATTTTTTTCACTGCATTCTAGTTGTGGTTTGTCCAAACTCATCAATGTA
TCTTATCATGTCTGGATCCGCTGCATTAATGAATCGGCCAACGCGCGGGGAGAGGCGGTTTGCGTATTGG
GCGCTCTTCCGCTTCCTCGCTCACTGACTCGCTGCGCTCGGTCGTTCGGCTGCGGCGAGCGGTATCAGCT
CACTCAAAGGCGGTAATACGGTTATCCACAGAATCAGGGGATAACGCAGGAAAGAACATGTGAGCAAAAG
GCCAGCAAAAGGCCAGGAACCGTAAAAAGGCCGCGTTGCTGGCGTTTTTCCATAGGCTCCGCCCCCCTGA
CGAGCATCACAAAAATCGACGCTCAAGTCAGAGGTGGCGAAACCCGACAGGACTATAAAGATACCAGGCG
TTTCCCCCTGGAAGCTCCCTCGTGCGCTCTCCTGTTCCGACCCTGCCGCTTACCGGATACCTGTCCGCCT
TTCTCCCTTCGGGAAGCGTGGCGCTTTCTCATAGCTCACGCTGTAGGTATCTCAGTTCGGTGTAGGTCGT
TCGCTCCAAGCTGGGCTGTGTGCACGAACCCCCCGTTCAGCCCGACCGCTGCGCCTTATCCGGTAACTAT
CGTCTTGAGTCCAACCCGGTAAGACACGACTTATCGCCACTGGCAGCAGCCACTGGTAACAGGATTAGCA
GAGCGAGGTATGTAGGCGGTGCTACAGAGTTCTTGAAGTGGTGGCCTAACTACGGCTACACTAGAAGAAC
AGTATTTGGTATCTGCGCTCTGCTGAAGCCAGTTACCTTCGGAAAAAGAGTTGGTAGCTCTTGATCCGGC
AAACAAACCACCGCTGGTAGCGGTGGTTTTTTTGTTTGCAAGCAGCAGATTACGCGCAGAAAAAAAGGAT
CTCAAGAAGATCCTTTGATCTTTTCTACGGGGTCTGACGCTCAGTGGAACGAAAACTCACGTTAAGGGAT
TTTGGTCATGAGATTATCAAAAAGGATCTTCACCTAGATCCTTTTAAATTAAAAATGAAGTTTTAAATCA
ATCTAAAGTATATATGAGTAAACTTGGTCTGACAGTTACCAATGCTTAATCAGTGAGGCACCTATCTCAG
CGATCTGTCTATTTCGTTCATCCATAGTTGCCTGACTCCCCGTCGTGTAGATAACTACGATACGGGAGGG
CTTACCATCTGGCCCCAGTGCTGCAATGATACCGCGAGACCCACGCTCACCGGCTCCAGATTTATCAGCA
ATAAACCAGCCAGCCGGAAGGGCCGAGCGCAGAAGTGGTCCTGCAACTTTATCCGCCTCCATCCAGTCTA
TTAATTGTTGCCGGGAAGCTAGAGTAAGTAGTTCGCCAGTTAATAGTTTGCGCAACGTTGTTGCCATTGC
TACAGGCATCGTGGTGTCACGCTCGTCGTTTGGTATGGCTTCATTCAGCTCCGGTTCCCAACGATCAAGG
CGAGTTACATGATCCCCCATGTTGTGCAAAAAAGCGGTTAGCTCCTTCGGTCCTCCGATCGTTGTCAGAA
GTAAGTTGGCCGCAGTGTTATCACTCATGGTTATGGCAGCACTGCATAATTCTCTTACTGTCATGCCATC
CGTAAGATGCTTTTCTGTGACTGGTGAGTACTCAACCAAGTCATTCTGAGAATAGTGTATGCGGCGACCG
AGTTGCTCTTGCCCGGCGTCAATACGGGATAATACCGCGCCACATAGCAGAACTTTAAAAGTGCTCATCA
TTGGAAAACGTTCTTCGGGGCGAAAACTCTCAAGGATCTTACCGCTGTTGAGATCCAGTTCGATGTAACC
CACTCGTGCACCCAACTGATCTTCAGCATCTTTTACTTTCACCAGCGTTTCTGGGTGAGCAAAAACAGGA
AGGCAAAATGCCGCAAAAAAGGGAATAAGGGCGACACGGAAATGTTGAATACTCATACTCTTCCTTTTTC
AATATTATTGAAGCATTTATCAGGGTTATTGTCTCATGAGCGGATACATATTTGAATGTATTTAGAAAAA
TAAACAAATAGGGGTTCCGCGCACATTTCCCCGAAAAGTGCCACCTGGGTCGACTTAACCCTAGAAAGAT
AATCATATTGTGACGTACGTTAAAGATAATCATG
Features (pLannotate 1.2.2; 23 found; start..end, strand, type, name):
    314..347     -  protein_bind   loxP: Cre-mediated recombination occurs in the 8-bp core sequence (GCATACAT). Cre recombinase
    364..380     +  misc_feature   Ad SA (fragment): adenovirus major late transcript splice acceptor (Friedrich and Soriano, 1991)
    443..746     +  enhancer       CMV enhancer: human cytomegalovirus immediate early enhancer
    748..1023    +  promoter       chicken β-actin promoter: No description available
   1024..2040    +  intron         chimeric intron: chimera between introns from chicken β-actin and rabbit β-globin
   2038..2094    +  CDS            HBB (fragment): HBB_LEPEU - Experimental evidence at protein level: Swiss-Prot protein existence level 1. Involved in oxygen transport from the lung to the various peripheral tissues. From Lepus europaeus (European hare).
   2089..2125    +  misc_feature   MCS (fragment): multiple cloning site
   2139..2849    +  CDS            mRuby3: mRuby3 is a basic (constitutively fluorescent) red fluorescent protein published in 2016, derived from Entacmaea quadricolor. It has low acid sensitivity.
   2859..3935    +  CDS            LGALS8: LEG8_HUMAN - Experimental evidence at protein level: Swiss-Prot protein existence level 1. Beta-galactoside-binding lectin that acts as a sensor of membrane damage caused by infection and restricts the proliferation of infecting pathogens by targeting them for autophagy (PubMed:22246324, PubMed:28077878). Detects membrane rupture by binding beta-galactoside ligands located on the lumenal side of the endosome membrane; these ligands becoming exposed to the cytoplasm following rupture (PubMed:22246324, PubMed:28077878). Restricts infection by initiating autophagy via interaction with CALCOCO2/ND
   4005..4376    +  CDS            ble: BLE_STRHI - Experimental evidence at protein level: Swiss-Prot protein existence level 1. Binding protein with a strong affinity to the bleomycin family of antibiotics. From Streptoalloteichus hindustanus.
   4395..4466    +  CDS            HBB (fragment): HBB_PONPY - Experimental evidence at transcript level: Swiss-Prot protein existence level 2. Involved in oxygen transport from the lung to the various peripheral tissues. From Pongo pygmaeus (Bornean orangutan).
   4537..4592    +  polyA_signal   β-globin poly(A) signal: rabbit β-globin polyadenylation signal (Gil and Proudfoot, 1987)
   5344..5360    -  protein_bind   lac operator: The lac repressor binds to the lac operator to inhibit transcription in E. coli. This inhibition can be relieved by adding lactose or isopropyl-β-D-thiogalactopyranoside (IPTG). lac repressor encoded by lacI
   5368..5398    -  promoter       lac promoter: promoter for the E. coli lac operon
   5413..5434    -  protein_bind   CAP binding site: CAP binding activates transcription in the presence of cAMP. E. coli catabolite activator protein
   5447..5486    -  CDS            lacI (fragment): lac repressor; lacI; The lac repressor binds to the lac operator to inhibit transcription in E. coli. This inhibition can be relieved by adding lactose or isopropyl-β-D-thiogalactopyranoside (IPTG).
   5493..5515    +  promoter       SV40 promoter (fragment): SV40 enhancer and early promoter
   5539..5674    +  rep_origin     SV40 ori: SV40 origin of replication
   5694..5828    +  polyA_signal   SV40 poly(A) signal: SV40 polyadenylation signal
   5830..5884    -  CDS            lacI (fragment): lac repressor; lacI; The lac repressor binds to the lac operator to inhibit transcription in E. coli. This inhibition can be relieved by adding lactose or isopropyl-β-D-thiogalactopyranoside (IPTG).
   6067..6655    -  rep_origin     ori: high-copy-number ColE1/pMB1/pBR322/pUC origin of replication
   6826..7686    -  CDS            AmpR: β-lactamase; bla; confers resistance to ampicillin, carbenicillin, and related antibiotics
   7687..7791    -  promoter       AmpR promoter: bla
