[The description below was written by a language model from this plasmid's Addgene catalogue record and pLannotate feature annotations shown in this document.]
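Description:
PB-CAG-mRuby3-Gal8-P2A-Zeo is a mammalian expression plasmid of about 7.9 kb built on the PB-CAG-GAPd2 backbone. The "PB" prefix suggests a piggyBac transposon vector, but the feature table does not annotate any transposon terminal repeats, so this cannot be confirmed from the record. It is propagated in E. coli as a high-copy plasmid through a ColE1/pUC-type origin and selected with ampicillin via the β-lactamase gene and its own promoter. The backbone also carries remnants of a lac promoter/operator region, an SV40 origin with a partial SV40 promoter and an SV40 poly(A) signal, a single loxP site and a short adenoviral splice acceptor fragment upstream of the expression cassette. The record assigns no function to these.

The payload is a single open reading frame driven by the CAG promoter, annotated here as the CMV enhancer, the chicken β-actin promoter and a chimeric β-actin/β-globin intron, and terminated by the rabbit β-globin polyadenylation signal. It encodes the red fluorescent protein mRuby3 with human galectin-8 (LGALS8) fused to its C-terminus, followed by a P2A ribosomal skipping sequence and the ble gene. The reporter and the zeocin resistance protein are therefore produced as separate polypeptides from one transcript, which ties drug selection in mammalian cells to reporter expression. The P2A itself is not annotated but is stated in the catalogue and fits the gap between LGALS8 and ble.

Galectin-8 binds β-galactoside glycans on the lumenal face of endosomes that become exposed to the cytosol when the membrane ruptures. The fusion should therefore redistribute to damaged vesicles, giving a fluorescent readout of endosomal disruption. The associated publication concerns high-content screening of polyester nanoparticles for uptake, endosomal escape and mRNA delivery.
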