Addgene plasmid #150815: PB-CAG-mRuby3-Gal8-P2A-Zeo
Purpose: Mammalian expression of mRuby3-Galectin8 (Gal8) fusion protein
Depositing lab: Jordan Green. Depositing organization: Johns Hopkins University and School of Medicine. Publication: High-throughput and high-content bioassay enables tuning of polyester nanoparticles for cellular uptake, endosomal escape, and systemic in vivo delivery of mRNA. Rui Y, Wilson DR, Tzeng SY, Yamagata HM, Sudhakar D, Conge M, Berlinicke CA, Zack DJ, Tuesca A, Green JJ. Sci Adv. 2022 Jan 7;8(1):eabk2855. doi: 10.1126/sciadv.abk2855. PubMed 34985952.
Backbone
  Vector backbone: PB-CAG-GAPd2
  Backbone size w/o insert (bp): 6466
  Total vector size (bp): 7864
  Modifications to backbone: In-frame insertion of Gal8 to form c-terminus fusion protein with mRuby3 with P2A ribosomal skip site followed by zeocin resistance for mammalian selection
  Vector type: Mammalian Expression
  Selectable markers: Zeocin
Growth in bacteria
  Bacterial resistance: Ampicillin, 100 μg/mL
  Growth temperature: 37°C
  Growth strain: DH5alpha
  Copy number: High Copy
Gene/Insert
  Gene/Insert name: mRuby3-Gal8-P2A-Zeo (alt names: Galectin-8; mRuby3; LGALS8)
  Species: H. sapiens (human), Synthetic
  Insert size (bp): 2241
  GenBank ID: 3964
  Entrez Gene: LGALS8 (a.k.a. Gal-8, PCTA-1, PCTA1, Po66-CBP)
  Promoter: CAG
  Tag / fusion protein: Gal8 is fused to the c-terminus of mRuby3 (C terminal on backbone)
  Cloning method: Restriction Enzyme; 5′ cloning site AgeI (not destroyed); 3′ cloning site XbaI (not destroyed)
  Sequencing primers: 5′ GCAACGTGCTGGTTATTGTG; 3′ GCAACATATGCCCATATGCTGGC
Terms and licenses: Academic/Nonprofit Terms; Industry Terms: Not Available to Industry
How to cite: PB-CAG-mRuby3-Gal8-P2A-Zeo was a gift from Jordan Green (Addgene plasmid # 150815 ; http://n2t.net/addgene:150815 ; RRID:Addgene_150815)
